>Addgene plasmid #21470 | pBS Notch4HA | addgene partial sequence | sequence record 27192 | 21470 with M13pUC-fwd
TACGACTCACTATAGGGCGAATTGGAGCTCCACCGCGGTGGCGGCCGCTCTAGAGCCGGATCTTAATTAA
TTAAGGCCCTGGACCCAAAGAAGCGTAATCTGGAACATCATATGGGTAGGCCATGGAGTTCAGATTTCTT
ACAACCGAGTTTAAGGGAATCTCTTGGTGAACTGGAAGACCCCAGGCAACTTGAGGGGATCCACGTTCTG
GGGACGGGGTCAGGCTGGGAGGCGGGATCGGCGCACTGCAGGCGGAGCCGCAGGCTTCCAGGGCCACCCA
GTCGCGAGGCCAGTCATCCTGTGATGCCCTAGCCCCGCGTCGTCCACGGGAGCCCGCGGAGAACCTGCGG
CCGCGCGTGGTGGGGCCTCCGCAGCTTCCAGATCGGCTCCGGCAGCGAGCATACACCTTCCCTCCGCGCG
CTCCCAAGTCCACCGACCAAGTGCGAGCCTGCAGACAGGCTCCGCCCCCGCGCGGGCGCGCTCCCGCAGA
CAGCGTCCGGCAGCGCGGCGCGGCCCCGCCCCCCGGCGTGGTGCGTGCGTGCGCACGGGCCTCCTGCGTA
GTCGGTCCAGCCCCTTCCAGCAGCGTTAGCAGGTCCCAGTGNNTGCGCTGGCGGGCCACATCTCCTGGGG
CCAGCCCGGCCTGGTCTCGCAGTCCCCGGGCCGCCCCGAGCTCCAGCAACAGCTGCGCCACCTCCACGG
