>Addgene plasmid #21470 | pBS Notch4HA | addgene partial sequence | sequence record 27193 | 21470 with M13-rev
CCCTCACTAAAGGGAACAAAAGCTGGTACCGGGCCCCCCCTCGAGGTCGACGGTATCGATAAGCTTGATA
TCGAATTCCTGCAGCCCCCACAAGGGCTCTGAGGGTCCCTGCCTGAAGAGGGAGAGGAGATCCGGGCCAG
GGGCAGGTGCTCTGGAATGCAGCCCCAGTTGCTGCTGCTGCTGCTCTTGCCACTCAATTTCCCTGTCATC
CTGACCAGAGAGCTTCTGTGTGGAGGATCCCCAGAGCCCTGTGCCAACGGAGGCACCTGCCTGAGGCTAT
CTCGGGGACAAGGGATCTGCCAGTGTGCCCCTGGATTTCTGGGTGAGACTTGCCAGTTTCCTGACCCCTG
CAGGGATACCCAACTCTGCAAGAATGGTGGCAGCTGCCAAGCCCTGCTCCCCACACCCCCAAGCTCCCGT
AGTCCTACTTCTCCACTGACCCCTCACTTCTCCTGCACCTGCCCCTCTGGCTTCACCGGTGATCGATGCC
AAACCCATCTGGAAGAGCTCTGTCCACCTTCTTTCTGTTCCAACGGGGGTCACTGCTATGTTCAGGCCTC
AGGCCGCCCACAGTGCTCCTGCGAGCCTGGGTGGACAGGTGAGCAATGCCAGCTCCGAGACTTCTGCTCA
GCCAACCCCTGTGCCAACGGAGGCGTGTGCCTGGCCACATACCCCCAGATCCAGTGCCGCTGT
