[The description below was written by a language model from this plasmid's Addgene catalogue record.]
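Description:
pBS Notch4HA is a bacterial cloning plasmid built on the Stratagene pBluescript KS (pBSKS) backbone, a roughly 2.9 kb high-copy phagemid-type vector. It is propagated in standard E. coli cloning strains under ampicillin selection. The record lists no selectable marker for use outside bacteria, which fits its classification as a cloning vector rather than an expression vector. No feature table is provided, so the exact backbone elements present and the orientation of the insert relative to them cannot be confirmed from the record.

The insert is the mouse (M. musculus) Notch4 cDNA, about 6.7 kb, also known as Int-3. It encodes a member of the Notch family of transmembrane receptors. An HA epitope tag is fused to the C terminus of the coding sequence, so the protein can be detected or immunoprecipitated with anti-HA antibodies once it is expressed from a suitable vector. The insert was introduced by restriction enzyme cloning, but the sites used are not stated. The record also names no eukaryotic promoter, so the plasmid should not be assumed to drive Notch4 expression in mammalian cells by itself.

The construct is best regarded as a source or archival clone of HA-tagged full-length Notch4, from which the tagged cDNA can be subcloned into expression or viral vectors. The associated work examined how Notch4 and Wnt-1 act in opposing ways on branching morphogenesis of mammary epithelial cells, which indicates the kind of study this tagged cDNA was made to support.
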