Addgene plasmid #21470: pBS Notch4HA
Depositing lab: Jan Kitajewski. Depositing organization: Columbia University. Publication: Notch4 and Wnt-1 proteins function to regulate branching morphogenesis of mammary epithelial cells in an opposing fashion. Uyttendaele H, Soriano JV, Montesano R, Kitajewski J. Dev Biol. 1998 Apr 15. 196(2):204-17. 10.1006/dbio.1998.8863 PubMed 9576833.
Backbone
  Vector backbone: pBSKS
  Backbone manufacturer: Stratagene
  Backbone size w/o insert (bp): 2900
  Vector type: Cloning Vector
  Selectable markers: N/A
Growth in bacteria
  Bacterial resistance: Ampicillin, 100 μg/mL
  Growth temperature: 37°C
  Growth strain: DH5alpha
  Copy number: High Copy
Gene/Insert
  Gene/Insert name: Notch4
  Species: M. musculus (mouse)
  Insert size (bp): 6677
  GenBank ID: U43691
  Entrez Gene: Notch4 (a.k.a. Int-3, Int3, N4)
  Tag / fusion protein: HA (C terminal on insert)
  Cloning method: Restriction Enzyme
  Sequencing primers: 5′ N/A
Terms and licenses: Academic/Nonprofit Terms; Industry Terms: Not Available to Industry
How to cite: pBS Notch4HA was a gift from Jan Kitajewski (Addgene plasmid # 21470 ; http://n2t.net/addgene:21470 ; RRID:Addgene_21470)
